Addgene plasmid #144215: TFORF2659
Purpose: Lentiviral vector for overexpressing transcription factor ORFs with unique 24-bp barcodes. Barcodes facilitate identification of transcription factors in pooled screens.
Depositing lab: Feng Zhang. Depositing organization: Broad Institute. Publication: A transcription factor atlas of directed differentiation. Joung J, Ma S, Tay T, Geiger-Schuller KR, Kirchgatterer PC, Verdine VK, Guo B, Arias-Garcia MA, Allen WE, Singh A, Kuksenko O, Abudayyeh OO, Gootenberg JS, Fu Z, Macrae RK, Buenrostro JD, Regev A, Zhang F. Cell. 2023 Jan 5;186(1):209-229.e26. doi: 10.1016/j.cell.2022.11.026. PubMed 36608654.
Backbone
  Vector backbone: pLX_TRC317
  Backbone manufacturer: Broad Institute Genetic Perturbation Platform
  Backbone size w/o insert (bp): 8264
  Vector type: Mammalian Expression, Lentiviral
  Selectable markers: Puromycin
Growth in bacteria
  Bacterial resistance: Ampicillin, 100 μg/mL
  Growth temperature: 37°C
  Growth strain: NEB Stable
  Copy number: High Copy
Gene/Insert
  Gene/Insert name: STAT2
  Species: H. sapiens (human)
  Insert size (bp): 2657
  Entrez Gene: STAT2 (a.k.a. IMD44, ISGF-3, P113, PTORCH3, STAT113)
  Promoter: EF1a
  Cloning method: Unknown
  Sequencing primers: 5′ GGGTGGAGACTGAAGTTAGGCCAG; 3′ CACATAGCGTAAAAGGAGCAACATAG
Terms and licenses: Academic/Nonprofit Terms; Industry Terms: Not Available to Industry
Depositor comments: NM_005419,ENST00000314128 . The transcription factor ORF portion of this plasmid was synthesized by Genewiz. Please test multiple small colonies in case of plasmid recombination. To make this collection available in a timely manner, a portion of this collection was not fully sequenced by Addgene. If an Addgene verified full plasmid sequence is not available, please contact us prior to placing an order to request the full sequence.
How to cite: TFORF2659 was a gift from Feng Zhang (Addgene plasmid # 144215 ; http://n2t.net/addgene:144215 ; RRID:Addgene_144215)
