[The description below was written by a language model from this plasmid's Addgene catalogue record and pLannotate feature annotations shown in this document.]
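Description:
TFORF2659 is a third-generation-style, self-inactivating lentiviral expression plasmid built on the pLX_TRC317 backbone and carrying the human STAT2 open reading frame. It belongs to a barcoded transcription factor ORF collection designed for overexpression screens. In bacteria it is maintained through a high-copy ColE1/pUC-type origin and selected with ampicillin via the β-lactamase gene. An f1 origin and remnants of a lac/T7/T3 cloning region are also present in the backbone. The depositor notes that the plasmid can recombine, as is common for LTR-containing vectors, and that the ORF portion was made by gene synthesis.

The viral genome is transcribed from an RSV promoter fused to a truncated HIV-1 5' LTR, followed by the Ψ packaging signal with a partial gag sequence, the Rev response element for Rev-dependent nuclear export, and a cPPT/CTS. It ends in a ΔU3 3' LTR that inactivates LTR promoter activity after integration, with an SV40 polyadenylation signal downstream. Within this frame, an SV40 early promoter/origin region drives puromycin N-acetyltransferase for selection of transduced mammalian cells. A separate EF-1α promoter drives STAT2, the signal transducer that partners with STAT1 and IRF9 to form the ISGF3 complex in type I interferon signalling. A WPRE downstream of the ORF enhances transcript expression.

According to the catalogue entry, each construct in the collection carries a unique 24-bp barcode. This allows the transcription factor to be identified in pooled screens such as directed differentiation studies. The barcode is not annotated in the feature table, so its position is not stated; the short U6 promoter fragment between the ORF and the WPRE is likely only a partial match, not a functional promoter.
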