Features (pLannotate 1.2.2; 31 found; start..end, strand, type, name):
      5..231     +  promoter       RSV promoter: Rous sarcoma virus enhancer/promoter
    232..412     +  LTR            5' LTR (truncated): truncated 5' long terminal repeat (LTR) from HIV-1
    459..584     +  misc_feature   HIV-1 Ψ: packaging signal of human immunodeficiency virus type 1
    568..931     +  CDS            HIV-1 gag (fragment): gag protein from human immunodeficiency virus 1; gag
   1077..1310    +  misc_feature   RRE: The Rev response element (RRE) of HIV-1 allows for Rev-dependent mRNA export from the nucleus to the cytoplasm.
   1687..1713    +  CDS            Rev (fragment): human immunodeficiency virus 1 (HIV-1) Rev protein; rev; enhances nuclear export of unspliced and incompletely spliced viral mRNAs
   1720..1743    +  promoter       SV40 promoter (fragment): SV40 early promoter
   1744..1815    +  promoter       SV40 promoter (fragment): SV40 enhancer and early promoter
   1839..1974    +  rep_origin     SV40 ori: SV40 origin of replication
   2020..2616    +  CDS            PuroR (fragment): puromycin N-acetyltransferase; pac from Streptomyces; confers resistance to puromycin
   2665..2782    +  misc_feature   cPPT/CTS: central polypurine tract and central termination sequence of HIV-1
   2847..2913    +  CDS            small t antigen (fragment): SV40 (simian virus 40) small t antigen
   2920..4098    +  promoter       EF-1α promoter: strong constitutive promoter for human elongation factor EF-1α
   4115..6667    +  CDS            STAT2: STAT2_HUMAN - Experimental evidence at protein level: Swiss-Prot protein existence level 1. Signal transducer and activator of transcription that mediates signaling by type I interferons (IFN-alpha and IFN-beta). Following type I IFN binding to cell surface receptors, Jak kinases (TYK2 and JAK1) are activated, leading to tyrosine phosphorylation of STAT1 and STAT2. The phosphorylated STATs dimerize, associate with IRF9/ISGF3G to form a complex termed ISGF3 transcription factor, that enters the nucleus. ISGF3 binds to the IFN stimulated response element (ISRE) to activate the transcription of i
   6683..6736    +  promoter       U6 promoter (fragment): RNA polymerase III promoter for human U6 snRNA
   6778..7366    +  misc_feature   WPRE: woodchuck hepatitis virus posttranscriptional regulatory element
   7417..7436    +  misc_feature   cPPT/CTS (fragment): central polypurine tract and central termination sequence of HIV-1
   7438..7671    +  LTR            3' LTR (ΔU3): self-inactivating 3' long terminal repeat (LTR) from HIV-1
   7749..7870    +  polyA_signal   SV40 poly(A) signal: SV40 polyadenylation signal
   7910..8045    +  rep_origin     SV40 ori: SV40 origin of replication
   8066..8084    -  promoter       T7 promoter: promoter for bacteriophage T7 RNA polymerase
   8092..8247    +  CDS            lacZα (fragment): LacZα fragment of β-galactosidase; lacZ fragment
   8252..8680    +  rep_origin     f1 ori (sequence partly withheld): f1 bacteriophage origin of replication; arrow indicates direction of (+) strand synthesis
   8733..8837    +  promoter       AmpR promoter: bla
   8838..9698    +  CDS            AmpR: β-lactamase; bla; confers resistance to ampicillin, carbenicillin, and related antibiotics
   9869..10457   +  rep_origin     ori: high-copy-number ColE1/pMB1/pBR322/pUC origin of replication
  10640..10732   +  CDS            lacI (fragment): lac repressor; lacI; The lac repressor binds to the lac operator to inhibit transcription in E. coli. This inhibition can be relieved by adding lactose or isopropyl-β-D-thiogalactopyranoside (IPTG).
  10745..10766   +  protein_bind   CAP binding site: CAP binding activates transcription in the presence of cAMP. E. coli catabolite activator protein
  10781..10811   +  promoter       lac promoter: promoter for the E. coli lac operon
  10815..10837   +  protein_bind   lac operator (fragment): The lac repressor binds to the lac operator to inhibit transcription in E. coli. This inhibition can be relieved by adding lactose or isopropyl-β-D-thiogalactopyranoside (IPTG). lac repressor encoded by lacI
  10880..10898   +  promoter       T3 promoter: promoter for bacteriophage T3 RNA polymerase
>Addgene plasmid #144215 | TFORF2659 | addgene full sequence | sequence record 404093 | Addgene NGS Result
TTAATGTAGTCTTATGCAATACTCTTGTAGTCTTGCAACATGGTAACGATGAGTTAGCAACATGCCTTAC
AAGGAGAGAAAAAGCACCGTGCATGCCGATTGGTGGAAGTAAGGTGGTACGATCGTGCCTTATTAGGAAG
GCAACAGACGGGTCTGACATGGATTGGACGAACCACTGAATTGCCGCATTGCAGAGATATTGTATTTAAG
TGCCTAGCTCGATACATAAACGGGTCTCTCTGGTTAGACCAGATCTGAGCCTGGGAGCTCTCTGGCTAAC
TAGGGAACCCACTGCTTAAGCCTCAATAAAGCTTGCCTTGAGTGCTTCAAGTAGTGTGTGCCCGTCTGTT
GTGTGACTCTGGTAACTAGAGATCCCTCAGACCCTTTTAGTCAGTGTGGAAAATCTCTAGCAGTGGCGCC
CGAACAGGGACTTGAAAGCGAAAGGGAAACCAGAGGAGCTCTCTCGACGCAGGACTCGGCTTGCTGAAGC
GCGCACGGCAAGAGGCGAGGGGCGGCGACTGGTGAGTACGCCAAAAATTTTGACTAGCGGAGGCTAGAAG
GAGAGAGATGGGTGCGAGAGCGTCAGTATTAAGCGGGGGAGAATTAGATCGCGATGGGAAAAAATTCGGT
TAAGGCCAGGGGGAAAGAAAAAATATAAATTAAAACATATAGTATGGGCAAGCAGGGAGCTAGAACGATT
CGCAGTTAATCCTGGCCTGTTAGAAACATCAGAAGGCTGTAGACAAATACTGGGACAGCTACAACCATCC
CTTCAGACAGGATCAGAAGAACTTAGATCATTATATAATACAGTAGCAACCCTCTATTGTGTGCATCAAA
GGATAGAGATAAAAGACACCAAGGAAGCTTTAGACAAGATAGAGGAAGAGCAAAACAAAAGTAAGACCAC
CGCACAGCAAGCGGCCGCTGATCTTCAGACCTGGAGGAGGAGATATGAGGGACAATTGGAGAAGTGAATT
ATATAAATATAAAGTAGTAAAAATTGAACCATTAGGAGTAGCACCCACCAAGGCAAAGAGAAGAGTGGTG
CAGAGAGAAAAAAGAGCAGTGGGAATAGGAGCTTTGTTCCTTGGGTTCTTGGGAGCAGCAGGAAGCACTA
TGGGCGCAGCGTCAATGACGCTGACGGTACAGGCCAGACAATTATTGTCTGGTATAGTGCAGCAGCAGAA
CAATTTGCTGAGGGCTATTGAGGCGCAACAGCATCTGTTGCAACTCACAGTCTGGGGCATCAAGCAGCTC
CAGGCAAGAATCCTGGCTGTGGAAAGATACCTAAAGGATCAACAGCTCCTGGGGATTTGGGGTTGCTCTG
GAAAACTCATTTGCACCACTGCTGTGCCTTGGAATGCTAGTTGGAGTAATAAATCTCTGGAACAGATTTG
GAATCACACGACCTGGATGGAGTGGGACAGAGAAATTAACAATTACACAAGCTTAATACACTCCTTAATT
GAAGAATCGCAAAACCAGCAAGAAAAGAATGAACAAGAATTATTGGAATTAGATAAATGGGCAAGTTTGT
GGAATTGGTTTAACATAACAAATTGGCTGTGGTATATAAAATTATTCATAATGATAGTAGGAGGCTTGGT
AGGTTTAAGAATAGTTTTTGCTGTACTTTCTATAGTGAATAGAGTTAGGCAGGGATATTCACCATTATCG
TTTCAGACCCACCTCCCAACCCCGAGGGGACCCATGCATTGCATCTCAATTAGTCAGCAACCAGGTGTGG
AAAGTCCCCAGGCTCCCCAGCAGGCAGAAGTATGCAAAGCATGCGTCTCAATTAGTCAGCAACCATAGTC
CCGCCCCTAACTCCGCCCATCCCGCCCCTAACTCCGCCCAGTTCCGCCCATTCTCCGCCCCATGGCTGAC
TAATTTTTTTTATTTATGCAGAGGCCGAGGCCGCCTCGGCCTCTGAGCTATTCCAGAAGTAGTGAGGAGG
CTTTTTTGGAGGCCTAGGCTTTTGCAAAAAGCTTTCTAGAGGTACCACCGGAGCTTACCATGACCGAGTA
CAAGCCCACGGTGCGCCTCGCCACCCGCGACGACGTCCCCAGGGCCGTACGCACCCTCGCCGCCGCGTTC
GCCGACTACCCCGCCACGCGCCACACCGTCGATCCGGACCGCCACATCGAGCGGGTCACCGAGCTGCAAG
AACTCTTCCTCACGCGCGTCGGGCTCGACATCGGCAAGGTGTGGGTCGCGGACGACGGCGCCGCCGTGGC
GGTCTGGACCACGCCGGAGAGCGTCGAAGCGGGGGCGGTGTTCGCCGAGATCGGCCCGCGCATGGCCGAG
TTGAGCGGTTCCCGGCTGGCCGCGCAGCAACAGATGGAAGGCCTCCTGGCGCCGCACCGGCCCAAGGAGC
CCGCGTGGTTCCTGGCCACCGTCGGCGTCTCGCCCGACCACCAGGGCAAGGGTCTGGGCAGCGCCGTCGT
GCTCCCCGGAGTGGAGGCGGCCGAGCGCGCCGGGGTGCCCGCCTTCCTGGAGACCTCCGCGCCCCGCAAC
CTCCCCTTCTACGAGCGGCTCGGCTTCACCGTCACCGCCGACGTCGAGGTGCCCGAAGGACCGCGCACCT
GGTGCATGACCCGCAAGCCCGGTGCCAGTTAACGAATTCTAGATCTTGAGACAAATGGCAGTATTCATCC
ACAATTTTAAAAGAAAAGGGGGGATTGGGGGGTACAGTGCAGGGGAAAGAATAGTAGACATAATAGCAAC
AGACATACAAACTAAAGAATTACAAAAACAAATTACAAAAATTCAAAATTTTCGGGTTTATTACAGGGAC
AGCAGAGATCCACTTTGGCGCCGGCTCGAGGCCTGCAGGTGCAAAGATGGATAAAGTTTTAAACAGAGAG
GAATCTTTGCAGCTAATGGACCTTCTAGGTCTTGAAAGGAGTGGGAATTGGCTCCGGTGCCCGTCAGTGG
GCAGAGCGCACATCGCCCACAGTCCCCGAGAAGTTGGGGGGAGGGGTCGGCAATTGAACCGGTGCCTAGA
GAAGGTGGCGCGGGGTAAACTGGGAAAGTGATGTCGTGTACTGGCTCCGCCTTTTTCCCGAGGGTGGGGG
AGAACCGTATATAAGTGCAGTAGTCGCCGTGAACGTTCTTTTTCGCAACGGGTTTGCCGCCAGAACACAG
GTAAGTGCCGTGTGTGGTTCCCGCGGGCCTGGCCTCTTTACGGGTTATGGCCCTTGCGTGCCTTGAATTA
CTTCCACCTGGCTGCAGTACGTGATTCTTGATCCCGAGCTTCGGGTTGGAAGTGGGTGGGAGAGTTCGAG
GCCTTGCGCTTAAGGAGCCCCTTCGCCTCGTGCTTGAGTTGAGGCCTGGCCTGGGCGCTGGGGCCGCCGC
GTGCGAATCTGGTGGCACCTTCGCGCCTGTCTCGCTGCTTTCGATAAGTCTCTAGCCATTTAAAATTTTT
GATGACCTGCTGCGACGCTTTTTTTCTGGCAAGATAGTCTTGTAAATGCGGGCCAAGATCTGCACACTGG
TATTTCGGTTTTTGGGGCCGCGGGCGGCGACGGGGCCCGTGCGTCCCAGCGCACATGTTCGGCGAGGCGG
GGCCTGCGAGCGCGGCCACCGAGAATCGGACGGGGGTAGTCTCAAGCTGGCCGGCCTGCTCTGGTGCCTG
GCCTCGCGCCGCCGTGTATCGCCCCGCCCTGGGCGGCAAGGCTGGCCCGGTCGGCACCAGTTGCGTGAGC
GGAAAGATGGCCGCTTCCCGGCCCTGCTGCAGGGAGCTCAAAATGGAGGACGCGGCGCTCGGGAGAGCGG
GCGGGTGAGTCACCCACACAAAGGAAAAGGGCCTTTCCGTCCTCAGCCGTCGCTTCATGTGACTCCACGG
AGTACCGGGCGCCGTCCAGGCACCTCGATTAGTTCTCGAGCTTTTGGAGTACGTCGTCTTTAGGTTGGGG
GGAGGGGTTTTATGCGATGGAGTTTCCCCACACTGAGTGGGTGGAGACTGAAGTTAGGCCAGCTTGGCAC
TTGATGTAATTCTCCTTGGAATTTGCCCTTTTTGAGTTTGGATCTTGGTTCATTCTCAAGCCTCAGACAG
TGGTTCAAAGTTTTTTTCTTCCATTTCAGGTGTCGTGAGGCTAGCACCGCCACCATGGCGCAGTGGGAAA
TGCTGCAGAATCTTGACAGCCCCTTTCAGGATCAGCTGCACCAGCTTTACTCGCACAGCCTCCTGCCTGT
GGACATTCGACAGTACTTGGCTGTCTGGATTGAAGACCAGAACTGGCAGGAAGCTGCACTTGGGAGTGAT
GATTCCAAGGCTACCATGCTATTCTTCCACTTCTTGGATCAGCTGAACTATGAGTGTGGCCGTTGCAGCC
AGGACCCAGAGTCCTTGTTGCTGCAGCACAATTTGCGGAAATTCTGCCGGGACATTCAGCCCTTTTCCCA
GGATCCTACCCAGTTGGCTGAGATGATCTTTAACCTCCTTCTGGAAGAAAAAAGAATTTTGATCCAGGCT
CAGAGGGCCCAATTGGAACAAGGAGAGCCAGTTCTCGAAACACCTGTGGAGAGCCAGCAACATGAGATTG
AATCCCGGATCCTGGATTTAAGGGCTATGATGGAGAAGCTGGTAAAATCCATCAGCCAACTGAAAGACCA
GCAGGATGTCTTCTGCTTCCGATATAAGATCCAGGCCAAAGGGAAGACACCCTCTCTGGACCCCCATCAG
ACCAAAGAGCAGAAGATTCTGCAGGAAACTCTCAATGAACTGGACAAAAGGAGAAAGGAGGTGCTGGATG
CCTCCAAAGCACTGCTAGGCCGATTAACTACCCTAATCGAGCTACTGCTGCCAAAGTTGGAGGAGTGGAA
GGCCCAGCAGCAAAAAGCCTGCATCAGAGCTCCCATTGACCACGGGTTGGAACAGCTGGAGACATGGTTC
ACAGCTGGAGCAAAGCTGTTGTTTCACCTGAGGCAGCTGCTGAAGGAGCTGAAGGGACTGAGTTGCCTGG
TTAGCTATCAGGATGACCCTCTGACCAAAGGGGTGGACCTACGCAACGCCCAGGTCACAGAGTTGCTACA
GCGTCTGCTCCACAGAGCCTTTGTGGTAGAAACCCAGCCCTGCATGCCCCAAACTCCCCATCGACCCCTC
ATCCTCAAGACTGGCAGCAAGTTCACCGTCCGAACAAGGCTGCTGGTGAGACTCCAGGAAGGCAATGAGT
CACTGACTGTGGAAGTCTCCATTGACAGGAATCCTCCTCAATTACAAGGCTTCCGGAAGTTCAACATTCT
GACTTCAAACCAGAAAACTTTGACCCCCGAGAAGGGGCAGAGTCAGGGTTTGATTTGGGACTTTGGTTAC
CTGACTCTGGTGGAGCAACGTTCAGGTGGTTCAGGAAAGGGCAGCAATAAGGGGCCACTAGGTGTGACAG
AGGAACTGCACATCATCAGCTTCACGGTCAAATATACCTACCAGGGTCTGAAGCAGGAGCTGAAAACGGA
CACCCTCCCTGTGGTGATTATTTCCAACATGAACCAGCTCTCAATTGCCTGGGCTTCAGTTCTCTGGTTC
AATTTGCTCAGCCCAAACCTTCAGAACCAGCAGTTCTTCTCCAACCCCCCCAAGGCCCCCTGGAGCTTGC
TGGGCCCTGCTCTCAGTTGGCAGTTCTCCTCCTATGTTGGCCGAGGCCTCAACTCAGACCAGCTGAGCAT
GCTGAGAAACAAGCTGTTCGGGCAGAACTGTAGGACTGAGGATCCATTATTGTCCTGGGCTGACTTCACT
AAGCGAGAGAGCCCTCCTGGCAAGTTACCATTCTGGACATGGCTGGACAAAATTCTGGAGTTGGTACATG
ACCACCTGAAGGATCTCTGGAATGATGGACGCATCATGGGCTTTGTGAGTCGGAGCCAGGAGCGCCGGCT
GCTGAAGAAGACCATGTCTGGCACCTTTCTACTGCGCTTCAGTGAATCGTCAGAAGGGGGCATTACCTGC
TCCTGGGTGGAGCACCAGGATGATGACAAGGTGCTCATCTACTCTGTGCAACCGTACACGAAGGAGGTGC
TGCAGTCACTCCCGCTGACTGAAATCATCCGCCATTACCAGTTGCTCACTGAGGAGAATATACCTGAAAA
CCCACTGCGCTTCCTCTATCCCCGAATCCCCCGGGATGAAGCTTTTGGGTGCTACTACCAGGAGAAAGTT
AATCTCCAGGAACGGAGGAAATACCTGAAACACAGGCTCATTGTGGTCTCTAATAGACAGGTGGATGAAC
TGCAACAACCGCTGGAGCTTAAGCCAGAGCCAGAGCTGGAGTCATTAGAGCTGGAACTAGGGCTGGTGCC
AGAGCCAGAGCTCAGCCTGGACTTAGAGCCACTGCTGAAGGCAGGGCTGGATCTGGGGCCAGAGCTAGAG
TCTGTGCTGGAGTCCACTCTGGAGCCTGTGATAGAGCCCACACTATGCATGGTATCACAAACAGTGCCAG
AGCCAGACCAAGGACCTGTATCACAGCCAGTGCCAGAGCCAGATTTGCCCTGTGATCTGAGACATTTGAA
CACTGAGCCAATGGAAATCTTCAGAAACTGTGTAAAGATTGAAGAAATCATGCCGAATGGTGACCCACTG
TTGGCTGGCCAGAACACCGTGGATGAGGTTTACGTCTCCCGCCCCAGCCACTTCTACACTGATGGACCCT
TGATGCCTTCTGACTTCTAGTAATGAACTAGTCCGTAACTTGAAAGTATTTCGATTTCTTGGCTTTATAT
ATCTTGTGGAAAGGACGATAGCCGTCGACGTTGTAAGATGTAACGCGTTAAGTCGACAATCAACCTCTGG
ATTACAAAATTTGTGAAAGATTGACTGGTATTCTTAACTATGTTGCTCCTTTTACGCTATGTGGATACGC
TGCTTTAATGCCTTTGTATCATGCTATTGCTTCCCGTATGGCTTTCATTTTCTCCTCCTTGTATAAATCC
TGGTTGCTGTCTCTTTATGAGGAGTTGTGGCCCGTTGTCAGGCAACGTGGCGTGGTGTGCACTGTGTTTG
CTGACGCAACCCCCACTGGTTGGGGCATTGCCACCACCTGTCAGCTCCTTTCCGGGACTTTCGCTTTCCC
CCTCCCTATTGCCACGGCGGAACTCATCGCCGCCTGCCTTGCCCGCTGCTGGACAGGGGCTCGGCTGTTG
GGCACTGACAATTCCGTGGTGTTGTCGGGGAAATCATCGTCCTTTCCTTGGCTGCTCGCCTGTGTTGCCA
CCTGGATTCTGCGCGGGACGTCCTTCTGCTACGTCCCTTCGGCCCTCAATCCAGCGGACCTTCCTTCCCG
CGGCCTGCTGCCGGCTCTGCGGCCTCTTCCGCGTCTTCGCCTTCGCCCTCAGACGAGTCGGATCTCCCTT
TGGGCCGCCTCCCCGCGTCGACTTTAAGACCAATGACTTACAAGGCAGCTGTAGATCTTAGCCACTTTTT
AAAAGAAAAGGGGGGACTGGAAGGGCTAATTCACTCCCAACGAAGACAAGATCTGCTTTTTGCTTGTACT
GGGTCTCTCTGGTTAGACCAGATCTGAGCCTGGGAGCTCTCTGGCTAACTAGGGAACCCACTGCTTAAGC
CTCAATAAAGCTTGCCTTGAGTGCTTCAAGTAGTGTGTGCCCGTCTGTTGTGTGACTCTGGTAACTAGAG
ATCCCTCAGACCCTTTTAGTCAGTGTGGAAAATCTCTAGCAGTACGTATAGTAGTTCATGTCATCTTATT
ATTCAGTATTTATAACTTGCAAAGAAATGAATATCAGAGAGTGAGAGGAACTTGTTTATTGCAGCTTATA
ATGGTTACAAATAAAGCAATAGCATCACAAATTTCACAAATAAAGCATTTTTTTCACTGCATTCTAGTTG
TGGTTTGTCCAAACTCATCAATGTATCTTATCATGTCTGGCTCTAGCTATCCCGCCCCTAACTCCGCCCA
TCCCGCCCCTAACTCCGCCCAGTTCCGCCCATTCTCCGCCCCATGGCTGACTAATTTTTTTTATTTATGC
AGAGGCCGAGGCCGCCTCGGCCTCTGAGCTATTCCAGAAGTAGTGAGGAGGCTTTTTTGGAGGCCTAGGG
ACGTACCCAATTCGCCCTATAGTGAGTCGTATTACGCGCGCTCACTGGCCGTCGTTTTACAACGTCGTGA
CTGGGAAAACCCTGGCGTTACCCAACTTAATCGCCTTGCAGCACATCCCCCTTTCGCCAGCTGGCGTAAT
AGCGAAGAGGCCCGCACCGATCGCCCTTCCCAACAGTTGCGCAGCCTGAATGGCGAATGGG
[124 nt withheld, positions 8252-8375]
C
[91 nt withheld, positions 8377-8467]
A
[49 nt withheld, positions 8469-8517]
CCTTTGACGTTGGAGTCCACGTTCTTT
[37 nt withheld, positions 8545-8581]
ACCCTATCTCGGTCTATTCTTTTGATTTATAAGGGATTTTGCCGATTTCGGCCTATTGGTTAAAAAATGA
GCTGATTTAACAAAAATTTAACGCGAATTTTAACAAAATATTAACGCTTACAATTTAGGTGGCACTTTTC
GGGGAAATGTGCGCGGAACCCCTATTTGTTTATTTTTCTAAATACATTCAAATATGTATCCGCTCATGAG
ACAATAACCCTGATAAATGCTTCAATAATATTGAAAAAGGAAGAGTATGAGTATTCAACATTTCCGTGTC
GCCCTTATTCCCTTTTTTGCGGCATTTTGCCTTCCTGTTTTTGCTCACCCAGAAACGCTGGTGAAAGTAA
AAGATGCTGAAGATCAGTTGGGTGCACGAGTGGGTTACATCGAACTGGATCTCAACAGCGGTAAGATCCT
TGAGAGTTTTCGCCCCGAAGAACGTTTTCCAATGATGAGCACTTTTAAAGTTCTGCTATGTGGCGCGGTA
TTATCCCGTATTGACGCCGGGCAAGAGCAACTCGGTCGCCGCATACACTATTCTCAGAATGACTTGGTTG
AGTACTCACCAGTCACAGAAAAGCATCTTACGGATGGCATGACAGTAAGAGAATTATGCAGTGCTGCCAT
AACCATGAGTGATAACACTGCGGCCAACTTACTTCTGACAACGATCGGAGGACCGAAGGAGCTAACCGCT
TTTTTGCACAACATGGGGGATCATGTAACTCGCCTTGATCGTTGGGAACCGGAGCTGAATGAAGCCATAC
CAAACGACGAGCGTGACACCACGATGCCTGTAGCAATGGCAACAACGTTGCGCAAACTATTAACTGGCGA
ACTACTTACTCTAGCTTCCCGGCAACAATTAATAGACTGGATGGAGGCGGATAAAGTTGCAGGACCACTT
CTGCGCTCGGCCCTTCCGGCTGGCTGGTTTATTGCTGATAAATCTGGAGCCGGTGAGCGTGGGTCTCGCG
GTATCATTGCAGCACTGGGGCCAGATGGTAAGCCCTCCCGTATCGTAGTTATCTACACGACGGGGAGTCA
GGCAACTATGGATGAACGAAATAGACAGATCGCTGAGATAGGTGCCTCACTGATTAAGCATTGGTAACTG
TCAGACCAAGTTTACTCATATATACTTTAGATTGATTTAAAACTTCATTTTTAATTTAAAAGGATCTAGG
TGAAGATCCTTTTTGATAATCTCATGACCAAAATCCCTTAACGTGAGTTTTCGTTCCACTGAGCGTCAGA
CCCCGTAGAAAAGATCAAAGGATCTTCTTGAGATCCTTTTTTTCTGCGCGTAATCTGCTGCTTGCAAACA
AAAAAACCACCGCTACCAGCGGTGGTTTGTTTGCCGGATCAAGAGCTACCAACTCTTTTTCCGAAGGTAA
CTGGCTTCAGCAGAGCGCAGATACCAAATACTGTTCTTCTAGTGTAGCCGTAGTTAGGCCACCACTTCAA
GAACTCTGTAGCACCGCCTACATACCTCGCTCTGCTAATCCTGTTACCAGTGGCTGCTGCCAGTGGCGAT
AAGTCGTGTCTTACCGGGTTGGACTCAAGACGATAGTTACCGGATAAGGCGCAGCGGTCGGGCTGAACGG
GGGGTTCGTGCACACAGCCCAGCTTGGAGCGAACGACCTACACCGAACTGAGATACCTACAGCGTGAGCT
ATGAGAAAGCGCCACGCTTCCCGAAGGGAGAAAGGCGGACAGGTATCCGGTAAGCGGCAGGGTCGGAACA
GGAGAGCGCACGAGGGAGCTTCCAGGGGGAAACGCCTGGTATCTTTATAGTCCTGTCGGGTTTCGCCACC
TCTGACTTGAGCGTCGATTTTTGTGATGCTCGTCAGGGGGGCGGAGCCTATGGAAAAACGCCAGCAACGC
GGCCTTTTTACGGTTCCTGGCCTTTTGCTGGCCTTTTGCTCACATGTTCTTTCCTGCGTTATCCCCTGAT
TCTGTGGATAACCGTATTACCGCCTTTGAGTGAGCTGATACCGCTCGCCGCAGCCGAACGACCGAGCGCA
GCGAGTCAGTGAGCGAGGAAGCGGAAGAGCGCCCAATACGCAAACCGCCTCTCCCCGCGCGTTGGCCGAT
TCATTAATGCAGCTGGCACGACAGGTTTCCCGACTGGAAAGCGGGCAGTGAGCGCAACGCAATTAATGTG
AGTTAGCTCACTCATTAGGCACCCCAGGCTTTACACTTTATGCTTCCGGCTCGTATGTTGTGTGGAATTG
TGAGCGGATAACAATTTCACACAGGAAACAGCTATGACCATGATTACGCCAAGCGCGCAATTAACCCTCA
CTAAAGGGAACAAAAGCTGGAGCTGCAAGC
