>Addgene plasmid #144215 | TFORF2659 | depositor partial sequence | sequence record 284760 | Insert
ACCGCCACCATGGCGCAGTGGGAAATGCTGCAGAATCTTGACAGCCCCTTTCAGGATCAGCTGCACCAGC
TTTACTCGCACAGCCTCCTGCCTGTGGACATTCGACAGTACTTGGCTGTCTGGATTGAAGACCAGAACTG
GCAGGAAGCTGCACTTGGGAGTGATGATTCCAAGGCTACCATGCTATTCTTCCACTTCTTGGATCAGCTG
AACTATGAGTGTGGCCGTTGCAGCCAGGACCCAGAGTCCTTGTTGCTGCAGCACAATTTGCGGAAATTCT
GCCGGGACATTCAGCCCTTTTCCCAGGATCCTACCCAGTTGGCTGAGATGATCTTTAACCTCCTTCTGGA
AGAAAAAAGAATTTTGATCCAGGCTCAGAGGGCCCAATTGGAACAAGGAGAGCCAGTTCTCGAAACACCT
GTGGAGAGCCAGCAACATGAGATTGAATCCCGGATCCTGGATTTAAGGGCTATGATGGAGAAGCTGGTAA
AATCCATCAGCCAACTGAAAGACCAGCAGGATGTCTTCTGCTTCCGATATAAGATCCAGGCCAAAGGGAA
GACACCCTCTCTGGACCCCCATCAGACCAAAGAGCAGAAGATTCTGCAGGAAACTCTCAATGAACTGGAC
AAAAGGAGAAAGGAGGTGCTGGATGCCTCCAAAGCACTGCTAGGCCGATTAACTACCCTAATCGAGCTAC
TGCTGCCAAAGTTGGAGGAGTGGAAGGCCCAGCAGCAAAAAGCCTGCATCAGAGCTCCCATTGACCACGG
GTTGGAACAGCTGGAGACATGGTTCACAGCTGGAGCAAAGCTGTTGTTTCACCTGAGGCAGCTGCTGAAG
GAGCTGAAGGGACTGAGTTGCCTGGTTAGCTATCAGGATGACCCTCTGACCAAAGGGGTGGACCTACGCA
ACGCCCAGGTCACAGAGTTGCTACAGCGTCTGCTCCACAGAGCCTTTGTGGTAGAAACCCAGCCCTGCAT
GCCCCAAACTCCCCATCGACCCCTCATCCTCAAGACTGGCAGCAAGTTCACCGTCCGAACAAGGCTGCTG
GTGAGACTCCAGGAAGGCAATGAGTCACTGACTGTGGAAGTCTCCATTGACAGGAATCCTCCTCAATTAC
AAGGCTTCCGGAAGTTCAACATTCTGACTTCAAACCAGAAAACTTTGACCCCCGAGAAGGGGCAGAGTCA
GGGTTTGATTTGGGACTTTGGTTACCTGACTCTGGTGGAGCAACGTTCAGGTGGTTCAGGAAAGGGCAGC
AATAAGGGGCCACTAGGTGTGACAGAGGAACTGCACATCATCAGCTTCACGGTCAAATATACCTACCAGG
GTCTGAAGCAGGAGCTGAAAACGGACACCCTCCCTGTGGTGATTATTTCCAACATGAACCAGCTCTCAAT
TGCCTGGGCTTCAGTTCTCTGGTTCAATTTGCTCAGCCCAAACCTTCAGAACCAGCAGTTCTTCTCCAAC
CCCCCCAAGGCCCCCTGGAGCTTGCTGGGCCCTGCTCTCAGTTGGCAGTTCTCCTCCTATGTTGGCCGAG
GCCTCAACTCAGACCAGCTGAGCATGCTGAGAAACAAGCTGTTCGGGCAGAACTGTAGGACTGAGGATCC
ATTATTGTCCTGGGCTGACTTCACTAAGCGAGAGAGCCCTCCTGGCAAGTTACCATTCTGGACATGGCTG
GACAAAATTCTGGAGTTGGTACATGACCACCTGAAGGATCTCTGGAATGATGGACGCATCATGGGCTTTG
TGAGTCGGAGCCAGGAGCGCCGGCTGCTGAAGAAGACCATGTCTGGCACCTTTCTACTGCGCTTCAGTGA
ATCGTCAGAAGGGGGCATTACCTGCTCCTGGGTGGAGCACCAGGATGATGACAAGGTGCTCATCTACTCT
GTGCAACCGTACACGAAGGAGGTGCTGCAGTCACTCCCGCTGACTGAAATCATCCGCCATTACCAGTTGC
TCACTGAGGAGAATATACCTGAAAACCCACTGCGCTTCCTCTATCCCCGAATCCCCCGGGATGAAGCTTT
TGGGTGCTACTACCAGGAGAAAGTTAATCTCCAGGAACGGAGGAAATACCTGAAACACAGGCTCATTGTG
GTCTCTAATAGACAGGTGGATGAACTGCAACAACCGCTGGAGCTTAAGCCAGAGCCAGAGCTGGAGTCAT
TAGAGCTGGAACTAGGGCTGGTGCCAGAGCCAGAGCTCAGCCTGGACTTAGAGCCACTGCTGAAGGCAGG
GCTGGATCTGGGGCCAGAGCTAGAGTCTGTGCTGGAGTCCACTCTGGAGCCTGTGATAGAGCCCACACTA
TGCATGGTATCACAAACAGTGCCAGAGCCAGACCAAGGACCTGTATCACAGCCAGTGCCAGAGCCAGATT
TGCCCTGTGATCTGAGACATTTGAACACTGAGCCAATGGAAATCTTCAGAAACTGTGTAAAGATTGAAGA
AATCATGCCGAATGGTGACCCACTGTTGGCTGGCCAGAACACCGTGGATGAGGTTTACGTCTCCCGCCCC
AGCCACTTCTACACTGATGGACCCTTGATGCCTTCTGACTTCTAGTAATGAACTAGTCCGTAACTTGAAA
GTATTTCGATTTCTTGGCTTTATATATCTTGTGGAAAGGACGATAGCCGTCGACGTTGTAAGATGTA
