>Addgene plasmid #144215 | TFORF2659 | depositor partial sequence | sequence record 284761 | Barcode
TAGCCGTCGACGTTGTAAGATGTA
